>Addgene plasmid #154248 | pEF1α-ancestral-retroCHMP3-HA | addgene full sequence | sequence record 328994 | Addgene NGS Result
CCTTACATGTTTTACTAGCCAGATTTTTCCTCCTCTCCTGACTACTCCCAGTCATAGCTGTCCCTCTTCT
CTTATGGAGATCCCTCGACCTGCAGCCCAAGCTTGGCGTAATCATGGTCATAGCTGTTTCCTGTGTGAAA
TTGTTATCCGCTCACAATTCCACACAACATACGAGCCGGAAGCATAAAGTGTAAAGCCTGGGGTGCCTAA
TGAGTGAGCTAACTCACATTAATTGCGTTGCGCTCACTGCCCGCTTTCCAGTCGGGAAACCTGTCGTGCC
AGCGGATCCGCATCTCAATTAGTCAGCAACCATAGTCCCGCCCCTAACTCCGCCCATCCCGCCCCTAACT
CCGCCCAGTTCCGCCCATTCTCCGCCCCATGGCTGACTAATTTTTTTTATTTATGCAGAGGCCGAGGCCG
CCTCGGCCTCTGAGCTATTCCAGAAGTAGTGAGGAGGCTTTTTTGGAGGCCTAGGCTTTTGCAAAAAGCT
AACTTGTTTATTGCAGCTTATAATGGTTACAAATAAAGCAATAGCATCACAAATTTCACAAATAAAGCAT
TTTTTTCACTGCATTCTAGTTGTGGTTTGTCCAAACTCATCAATGTATCTTATCATGTCTGGATCCGCTG
CATTAATGAATCGGCCAACGCGCGGGGAGAGGCGGTTTGCGTATTGGGCGCTCTTCCGCTTCCTCGCTCA
CTGACTCGCTGCGCTCGGTCGTTCGGCTGCGGCGAGCGGTATCAGCTCACTCAAAGGCGGTAATACGGTT
ATCCACAGAATCAGGGGATAACGCAGGAAAGAACATGTGAGCAAAAGGCCAGCAAAAGGCCAGGAACCGT
AAAAAGGCCGCGTTGCTGGCGTTTTTCCATAGGCTCCGCCCCCCTGACGAGCATCACAAAAATCGACGCT
CAAGTCAGAGGTGGCGAAACCCGACAGGACTATAAAGATACCAGGCGTTTCCCCCTGGAAGCTCCCTCGT
GCGCTCTCCTGTTCCGACCCTGCCGCTTACCGGATACCTGTCCGCCTTTCTCCCTTCGGGAAGCGTGGCG
CTTTCTCATAGCTCACGCTGTAGGTATCTCAGTTCGGTGTAGGTCGTTCGCTCCAAGCTGGGCTGTGTGC
ACGAACCCCCCGTTCAGCCCGACCGCTGCGCCTTATCCGGTAACTATCGTCTTGAGTCCAACCCGGTAAG
ACACGACTTATCGCCACTGGCAGCAGCCACTGGTAACAGGATTAGCAGAGCGAGGTATGTAGGCGGTGCT
ACAGAGTTCTTGAAGTGGTGGCCTAACTACGGCTACACTAGAAGAACAGTATTTGGTATCTGCGCTCTGC
TGAAGCCAGTTACCTTCGGAAAAAGAGTTGGTAGCTCTTGATCCGGCAAACAAACCACCGCTGGTAGCGG
TGGTTTTTTTGTTTGCAAGCAGCAGATTACGCGCAGAAAAAAAGGATCTCAAGAAGATCCTTTGATCTTT
TCTACGGGGTCTGACGCTCAGTGGAACGAAAACTCACGTTAAGGGATTTTGGTCATGAGATTATCAAAAA
GGATCTTCACCTAGATCCTTTTAAATTAAAAATGAAGTTTTAAATCAATCTAAAGTATATATGAGTAAAC
TTGGTCTGACAGTTACCAATGCTTAATCAGTGAGGCACCTATCTCAGCGATCTGTCTATTTCGTTCATCC
ATAGTTGCCTGACTCCCCGTCGTGTAGATAACTACGATACGGGAGGGCTTACCATCTGGCCCCAGTGCTG
CAATGATACCGCGAGACCCACGCTCACCGGCTCCAGATTTATCAGCAATAAACCAGCCAGCCGGAAGGGC
CGAGCGCAGAAGTGGTCCTGCAACTTTATCCGCCTCCATCCAGTCTATTAATTGTTGCCGGGAAGCTAGA
GTAAGTAGTTCGCCAGTTAATAGTTTGCGCAACGTTGTTGCCATTGCTACAGGCATCGTGGTGTCACGCT
CGTCGTTTGGTATGGCTTCATTCAGCTCCGGTTCCCAACGATCAAGGCGAGTTACATGATCCCCCATGTT
GTGCAAAAAAGCGGTTAGCTCCTTCGGTCCTCCGATCGTTGTCAGAAGTAAGTTGGCCGCAGTGTTATCA
CTCATGGTTATGGCAGCACTGCATAATTCTCTTACTGTCATGCCATCCGTAAGATGCTTTTCTGTGACTG
GTGAGTACTCAACCAAGTCATTCTGAGAATAGTGTATGCGGCGACCGAGTTGCTCTTGCCCGGCGTCAAT
ACGGGATAATACCGCGCCACATAGCAGAACTTTAAAAGTGCTCATCATTGGAAAACGTTCTTCGGGGCGA
AAACTCTCAAGGATCTTACCGCTGTTGAGATCCAGTTCGATGTAACCCACTCGTGCACCCAACTGATCTT
CAGCATCTTTTACTTTCACCAGCGTTTCTGGGTGAGCAAAAACAGGAAGGCAAAATGCCGCAAAAAAGGG
AATAAGGGCGACACGGAAATGTTGAATACTCATACTCTTCCTTTTTCAATATTATTGAAGCATTTATCAG
GGTTATTGTCTCATGAGCGGATACATATTTGAATGTATTTAGAAAAATAAACAAATAGGGGTTCCGCGCA
CATTTCCCCGAAAAGTGCCACCTGGGTCGACATTGATTATTGACTAGATCATCGCGTGAGGCTCCGGTGC
CCGTCAGTGGGCAGAGCGCACATCGCCCACAGTCCCCGAGAAGTTGGGGGGAGGGGTCGGCAATTGAACC
GGTGCCTAGAGAAGGTGGCGCGGGGTAAACTGGGAAAGTGATGTCGTGTACTGGCTCCGCCTTTTTCCCG
AGGGTGGGGGAGAACCGTATATAAGTGCAGTAGTCGCCGTGAACGTTCTTTTTCGCAACGGGTTTGCCGC
CAGAACACAGGTAAGTGCCGTGTGTGGTTCCCGCGGGCCTGGCCTCTTTACGGGTTATGGCCCTTGCGTG
CCTTGAATTACTTCCACGCCCCTGGCTGCAGTACGTGATTCTTGATCCCGAGCTTCGGGTTGGAAGTGGG
TGGGAGAGTTCGAGGCCTTGCGCTTAAGGAGCCCCTTCGCCTCGTGCTTGAGTTGAGGCCTGGCCTGGGC
GCTGGGGCCGCCGCGTGCGAATCTGGTGGCACCTTCGCGCCTGTCTCGCTGCTTTCGATAAGTCTCTAGC
CATTTAAAATTTTTGATGACCTGCTGCGACGCTTTTTTTCTGGCAAGATAGTCTTGTAAATGCGGGCCAA
GATCTGCACACTGGTATTTCGGTTTTTGGGGCCGCGGGCGGCGACGGGGCCCGTGCGTCCCAGCGCACAT
GTTCGGCGAGGCGGGGCCTGCGAGCGCGGCCACCGAGAATCGGACGGGGGTAGTCTCAAGCTGGCCGGCC
TGCTCTGGTGCCTGGCCTCGCGCCGCCGTGTATCGCCCCGCCCTGGGCGGCAAGGCTGGCCCGGTCGGCA
CCAGTTGCGTGAGCGGAAAGATGGCCGCTTCCCGGCCCTGCTGCAGGGAGCTCAAAATGGAGGACGCGGC
GCTCGGGAGAGCGGGCGGGTGAGTCACCCACACAAAGGAAAAGGGCCTTTCCGTCCTCAGCCGTCGCTTC
ATGTGACTCCACGGAGTACCGGGCGCCGTCCAGGCACCTCGATTAGTTCTCGAGCTTTTGGAGTACGTCG
TCTTTAGGTTGGGGGGAGGGGTTTTATGCGATGGAGTTTCCCCACACTGAGTGGGTGGAGACTGAAGTTA
GGCCAGCTTGGCACTTGATGTAATTCTCCTTGGAATTTGCCCTTTTTGAGTTTGGATCTTGGTTCATTCT
CAAGCCTCAGACAGTGGTTCAAAGTTTTTTTCTTCCATTTCAGGTGTCGTGAGGAATTCTGCAGTCGACG
GTACCCAATTTGCCATGGGGCTGTTTGGAAAAACCCAGGAGAAGCCACCCAAAGAACTGGTCAATGAATG
GTCATTGAAGATAAGAAAGGAAATGAGAGTTGTTGACAGGCAAATAAGGGATATCCAAAGAGAAGAAGAA
AAAGTGAAACGATCTGTGAAAGATGCAGCCAAGAAGGGCCAGAAGGATGTCTGTGTAGTTCTGGCCAAGG
AGATGATCAGGTCAAGGAAGGCCGTGAGCAAGCTGTATGCATCCAAAGCACACATGAACTCGGTGCTCAT
GGGGATGAAGAACCAGCTCGCGGTCTTGCGAGTGGCTGGTTCCCTGCAGAAGAGCACAGAAGTGATGAAG
GCCATGCAAAGTCTTGTGAAGATTCCAGAAATTCAGGCCACCATGAGGGAGCTGTCCAAAGAAATGATGA
AGGCTGGGATCATAGAGGAGATGTTAGAGGACACTTTTGAAAGCATGGATGATCAGGAAGAAATGGAGGA
AGAAGCAGAAATGGAAATTGACAAAATTCTATTTGAAATTACAGCAGGGGCCTTGGGCAAAGCACCCAGT
AAAGTGACTGATGCCCTTCCAGAGCCAGAACCTTCAGGAGCGATGGCTGCCTCAGAGGATGAGGAGGAGG
AAGAAGCTCTGGAGGCCATGCAGTCCCGGCTGGCCACACTCCGAAGCTACCCATACGATGTTCCAGATTA
CGCTTGAGCGGCCGCACTCCTCAGGTGCAGGCTGCCTATCAGAAGGTGGTGGCTGGTGTGGCCAATGCCC
TGGCTCACAAATACCACTGAGATCTTTTTCCCTCTGCCAAAAATTATGGGGACATCATGAAGCCCCTTGA
GCATCTGACTTCTGGCTAATAAAGGAAATTTATTTTCATTGCAATAGTGTGTTGGAATTTTTTGTGTCTC
TCACTCGGAAGGACATATGGGAGGGCAAATCATTTAAAACATCAGAATGAGTATTTGGTTTAGAGTTTGG
CAACATATGCCCATATGCTGGCTGCCATGAACAAAGGTTGGCTATAAAGAGGTCATCAGTATATGAAACA
GCCCCCTGCTGTCCATTCCTTATTCCATAGAAAAGCCTTGACTTGAGGTTAGATTTTTTTTATATTTTGT
TTTGTGTTATTTTTTTCTTTAACATCCCTAAAATTTT
Features (pLannotate 1.2.2; 18 found; start..end, strand, type, name):
    141..157     -  protein_bind   lac operator: The lac repressor binds to the lac operator to inhibit transcription in E. coli. This inhibition can be relieved by adding lactose or isopropyl-β-D-thiogalactopyranoside (IPTG). lac repressor encoded by lacI
    165..195     -  promoter       lac promoter: promoter for the E. coli lac operon
    210..231     -  protein_bind   CAP binding site: CAP binding activates transcription in the presence of cAMP. E. coli catabolite activator protein
    244..283     -  CDS            lacI (fragment): lac repressor; lacI; The lac repressor binds to the lac operator to inhibit transcription in E. coli. This inhibition can be relieved by adding lactose or isopropyl-β-D-thiogalactopyranoside (IPTG).
    290..312     +  promoter       SV40 promoter (fragment): SV40 enhancer and early promoter
    336..471     +  rep_origin     SV40 ori: SV40 origin of replication
    491..625     +  polyA_signal   SV40 poly(A) signal: SV40 polyadenylation signal
    627..681     -  CDS            lacI (fragment): lac repressor; lacI; The lac repressor binds to the lac operator to inhibit transcription in E. coli. This inhibition can be relieved by adding lactose or isopropyl-β-D-thiogalactopyranoside (IPTG).
    864..1452    -  rep_origin     ori: high-copy-number ColE1/pMB1/pBR322/pUC origin of replication
   1623..2483    -  CDS            AmpR: β-lactamase; bla; confers resistance to ampicillin, carbenicillin, and related antibiotics
   2484..2588    -  promoter       AmpR promoter: bla
   2619..2637    +  enhancer       CMV enhancer (fragment): human cytomegalovirus immediate early enhancer
   2651..3832    +  promoter       EF-1α promoter: strong constitutive promoter for human elongation factor EF-1α
   3834..3855    +  misc_feature   MCS (fragment): multiple cloning site
   3865..4527    +  CDS            CHMP3: CHMP3_HUMAN - Also known as CGI149, NEDF, VPS24. Experimental evidence at protein level: Swiss-Prot protein existence level 1. Probable core component of the endosomal sorting required for transport complex III (ESCRT-III) which is involved in multivesicular bodies (MVBs) formation and sorting of endosomal cargo proteins into MVBs. MVBs contain intraluminal vesicles (ILVs) that are generated by invagination and scission from the limiting membrane of the endosome and mostly are delivered to lysosomes enabling degradation of membrane proteins, such as stimulated growth factor receptors, lysosoma
   4528..4555    +  CDS            3xHA (fragment): three tandem HA epitope tags
   4566..4637    +  CDS            HBB (fragment): HBB_PONPY - Experimental evidence at transcript level: Swiss-Prot protein existence level 2. Involved in oxygen transport from the lung to the various peripheral tissues. From Pongo pygmaeus (Bornean orangutan).
   4708..4763    +  polyA_signal   β-globin poly(A) signal: rabbit β-globin polyadenylation signal (Gil and Proudfoot, 1987)
