[The description below was written by a language model from this plasmid's Addgene catalogue record and pLannotate feature annotations shown in this document.]
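Description:
pEF1α-ancestral-retroCHMP3-HA is a mammalian expression plasmid built on the pEF-GFP backbone, from which the GFP coding sequence was removed and replaced by the insert between the KpnI and NotI sites, both of which remain intact. It is propagated in E. coli using a high-copy ColE1/pUC-type origin and selected with ampicillin through the β-lactamase gene and its native promoter. The catalogue lists a total size of about 5.0 kb, and the sequenced record is 5,007 nt, in close agreement. The backbone also carries remnants of lac regulatory sequences and an SV40 origin with an adjacent SV40 polyadenylation signal. No mammalian selection marker is annotated, so the record is consistent with transient expression.

The payload is a computationally reconstructed ancestral sequence of New World monkey retroCHMP3, about 716 bp including its C-terminal HA epitope tag. The annotation software labels this open reading frame as CHMP3 because of its similarity to the human ESCRT-III subunit, and it labels the tag as a fragment of a 3xHA element, which fits the short HA tag recorded in the catalogue. Transcription is driven by the strong constitutive human EF-1α promoter. Downstream, a β-globin-derived segment and the rabbit β-globin polyadenylation signal provide 3′ end processing.

The associated publication concerns the recurrent evolution in primates of an inhibitor of ESCRT-dependent virus budding and LINE-1 retrotransposition. The plasmid therefore serves to express the tagged ancestral protein in mammalian cells, where the HA epitope allows its detection and its activity can be tested.
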