Addgene plasmid #154248: pEF1α-ancestral-retroCHMP3-HA
Purpose: expresses ancestral New World monkey retroCHMP3 in mammalian cells
Depositing lab: Wesley Sundquist. Depositing organization: University of Utah. Publication: Recurrent evolution of an inhibitor of ESCRT-dependent virus budding and LINE-1 retrotransposition in primates. Rheinemann L, Downhour DM, Davenport KA, McKeown AN, Sundquist WI, Elde NC. Curr Biol. 2022 Feb 25. pii: S0960-9822(22)00240-8. doi: 10.1016/j.cub.2022.02.018. PubMed 35245459.
Backbone
  Vector backbone: pEF-GFP
  Backbone manufacturer: #11154
  Backbone size w/o insert (bp): 4311
  Total vector size (bp): 5027
  Modifications to backbone: deleted GFP
  Vector type: Mammalian Expression
Growth in bacteria
  Bacterial resistance: Ampicillin, 100 μg/mL
  Growth temperature: 37°C
  Growth strain: DH5alpha
  Copy number: Unknown
Gene/Insert
  Gene/Insert name: reconstructed ancestral sequence of New World monkey retroCHMP3
  Insert size (bp): 716
  Promoter: EF1-alpha
  Tag / fusion protein: HA (C terminal on insert)
  Cloning method: Restriction Enzyme; 5′ cloning site KpnI (not destroyed); 3′ cloning site NotI (not destroyed)
  Sequencing primers: 5′ ggaatttgccctttttgagtttgg
Resource information
  A portion of this plasmid was derived from a plasmid made by: Diane Downhour, Nels Elde laboratory, University of Utah
Terms and licenses: Academic/Nonprofit Terms; Industry Terms: Not Available to Industry
How to cite: pEF1α-ancestral-retroCHMP3-HA was a gift from Wesley Sundquist (Addgene plasmid # 154248 ; http://n2t.net/addgene:154248 ; RRID:Addgene_154248)
