>Addgene plasmid #154248 | pEF1α-ancestral-retroCHMP3-HA | depositor partial sequence | sequence record 298489 | pEF1α-ancestral-retroCHMP3-HA sequence 716 bps
GGTACCCAATTTGCCATGGGGCTGTTTGGAAAAACCCAGGAGAAGCCACCCAAAGAACTGGTCAATGAAT
GGTCATTGAAGATAAGAAAGGAAATGAGAGTTGTTGACAGGCAAATAAGGGATATCCAAAGAGAAGAAGA
AAAAGTGAAACGATCTGTGAAAGATGCAGCCAAGAAGGGCCAGAAGGATGTCTGTGTAGTTCTGGCCAAG
GAGATGATCAGGTCAAGGAAGGCCGTGAGCAAGCTGTATGCATCCAAAGCACACATGAACTCGGTGCTCA
TGGGGATGAAGAACCAGCTCGCGGTCTTGCGAGTGGCTGGTTCCCTGCAGAAGAGCACAGAAGTGATGAA
GGCCATGCAAAGTCTTGTGAAGATTCCAGAAATTCAGGCCACCATGAGGGAGCTGTCCAAAGAAATGATG
AAGGCTGGGATCATAGAGGAGATGTTAGAGGACACTTTTGAAAGCATGGATGATCAGGAAGAAATGGAGG
AAGAAGCAGAAATGGAAATTGACAAAATTCTATTTGAAATTACAGCAGGGGCCTTGGGCAAAGCACCCAG
TAAAGTGACTGATGCCCTTCCAGAGCCAGAACCTTCAGGAGCGATGGCTGCCTCAGAGGATGAGGAGGAG
GAAGAAGCTCTGGAGGCCATGCAGTCCCGGCTGGCCACACTCCGAAGCTACCCATACGATGTTCCAGATT
ACGCTTGAGCGGCCGC
